>Addgene plasmid #65310 | Str-STIM1-NN_puromycin | depositor full sequence | sequence record 110518 | Full Sequence
GACGGATCGGGAGATCTCCCGATCCCCTATGGTCGACTCTCAGTACAATCTGCTCTGATGCCGCATAGTT
AAGCCAGTATCTGCTCCCTGCTTGTGTGTTGGAGGTCGCTGAGTAGTGCGCGAGCAAAATTTAAGCTACA
ACAAGGCAAGGCTTGACCGACAATTGCATGAAGAATCTGCTTAGGGTTAGGCGTTTTGCGCTGCTTCGCG
ATGTACGGGCCAGATATACGCGTTGACATTGATTATTGACTAGTTATTAATAGTAATCAATTACGGGGTC
ATTAGTTCATAGCCCATATATGGAGTTCCGCGTTACATAACTTACGGTAAATGGCCCGCCTGGCTGACCG
CCCAACGACCCCCGCCCATTGACGTCAATAATGACGTATGTTCCCATAGTAACGCCAATAGGGACTTTCC
ATTGACGTCAATGGGTGGACTATTTACGGTAAACTGCCCACTTGGCAGTACATCAAGTGTATCATATGCC
AAGTACGCCCCCTATTGACGTCAATGACGGTAAATGGCCCGCCTGGCATTATGCCCAGTACATGACCTTA
TGGGACTTTCCTACTTGGCAGTACATCTACGTATTAGTCATCGCTATTACCATGGTGATGCGGTTTTGGC
AGTACATCAATGGGCGTGGATAGCGGTTTGACTCACGGGGATTTCCAAGTCTCCACCCCATTGACGTCAA
TGGGAGTTTGTTTTGGCACCAAAATCAACGGGACTTTCCAAAATGTCGTAACAACTCCGCCCCATTGACG
CAAATGGGCGGTAGGCGTGTACGGTGGGAGGTCTATATAAGCAGAGCTCTCTGGCTAACTAGAGAACCCA
CTGCTTACTGGCTTATCGAAATTAATACGACTCACTATAGGGAGACCCAAGCTTGGTACCGAGCTCGGAT
CGATATCTGCGGCCTAGCTAGCGCTTAAGGCCTGTTAACCGGTATGGATGTATGCGTCCGTCTTGCCCTG
TGGCTCCTCTGGGGACTCCTCCTGCACCAGGGCCAGAGCCTCAGCCATAGTCACAGTGAGAAGGCGACAG
GAACCAGCTCGGGCGCCGGTTTAAACGACCCTAGCAAAGACTCAAAAGCTCAGGTGTCCGCTGCCGAGGC
TGGCATTACTGGAACATGGTACAATCAGCTCGGGAGCACCTTTATTGTGACTGCTGGAGCCGATGGAGCC
CTCACCGGAACATACGAATCTGCTGTGGGAAACGCCGAATCACGGTACGTCCTCACTGGCCGATACGATA
GTGCCCCTGCCACCGACGGATCTGGGACTGCCCTGGGATGGACTGTCGCTTGGAAAAACAACTACCGGAA
TGCTCATTCTGCCACAACATGGAGTGGACAGTACGTGGGAGGCGCTGAGGCTAGAATCAATACACAGTGG
CTGCTCACATCTGGCACAACCGAGGCAAATGCTTGGAAATCCACCCTGGTGGGACATGACACATTCACCA
AAGTGAAACCCTCCGCCGCTTCAATCGATGCCGCCAAAAAAGCCGGAGTCAACAACGGCAATCCTCTGGA
TGCCGTCCAGCAGCTCGGACCGGGCGCCAACTCTGAGGAGTCCACTGCAGCAGAGTTTTGCCGAATTGAC
AAGCCCCTGTGTCACAGTGAGGATGAGAAACTCAGCTTCGAGGCAGTCCGTAACATCCACAAACTGATGG
ACGATGATGCCAATGGTGATGTGGATGTGGAAGAAAGTGATGAGTTCCTGAGGGAAGACCTCAATTACCA
TGACCCAACAGTGAAACACAGCACCTTCCATGGTGAGGATAAGCTCATCAGCGTGGAGGACCTGTGGAAG
GCATGGAAGTCATCAGAAGTATACAATTGGACCGTGGATGAGGTGGTACAGTGGCTGATCACATATGTGG
AGCTGCCTCAGTATGAGGAGACCTTCCGGAAGCTGCAGCTCAGTGGCCATGCCATGCCAAGGCTGGCTGT
CACCAACACCACCATGACAGGGACTGTGCTGAAGATGACAGACCGGAGTCATCGGCAGAAGCTGCAGCTG
AAGGCTCTGGATACAGTGCTCTTTGGGCCTCCTCTCTTGACTCGCCATAATCACCTCAAGGACTTCATGC
TGGTGGTGTCTATCGTTATTGGTGTGGGCGGCTGCTGGTTTGCCTATATCCAGAACCGTTACTCCAAGGA
GCACATGAAGAAGATGATGAAGGACTTGGAGGGGTTACACCGAGCTGAGCAGAGTCTGCATGACCTTCAG
GAAAGGCTGCACAAGGCCCAGGAGGAGCACCGCACAGTGGAGGTGGAGAAGGTCCATCTGGAAAAGAAGC
TGCGCGATGAGATCAACCTTGCTAAGCAGGAAGCCCAGCGGCTGAAGGAGCTGCGGGAGGGTACTGAGAA
TGAGCGGAGCCGCCAAAAATATGCTGAGGAGGAGTTGGAGCAGGTTCGGGAGGCCTTGAGGAAAGCAGAG
AAGGAGCTAGAATCTCACAGCTCATGGTATGCTCCAGAGGCCCTTCAGAAGTGGCTGCAGCTGACACATG
AGGTGGAGGTGCAATATTACAACATCAAGAAGCAAAATGCTGAGAAGCAGCTGCTGGTGGCCAAGGAGGG
GGCTGAGAAGATAAAAAAGAAGAGAAACACACTCTTTGGCACCTTCCACGTGGCCCACAGCTCTTCCCTG
GATGATGTAGATCATAAAATTCTAACAGCTAAGCAAGCACTGAGCGAGGTGACAGCAGCATTGCGGGAGC
GCCTGCACCGCTGGCAACAGATCGAGATCCTCTGTGGCTTCCAGATTGTCAACAACCCTGGCATCCACTC
ACTGGTGGCTGCCCTCAACATAGACCCCAGCTGGATGGGCAGTACACGCCCCAACCCTGCTCACTTCATC
ATGACTGACGACGTGGATGACATGGATGAGGAGATTGTGTCTCCCTTGTCCATGCAGTCCCCTAGCCTGC
AGAGCAGTGTTCGGCAGCGCCTGACGGAGCCACAGCATGGCCTGGGATCTCAGAGGGATTTGACCCATTC
CGATTCGGAGTCCTCCCTCCACATGAGTGACCGCCAGCGTGTGGCCCCCAAACCTCCTCAGATGAGCCGT
GCTGCAGACGAGGCTCTCAATGCCATGACTTCCAATGGCAGCCACCGGCTGATCGAGGGGGTCCACCCAG
GGTCTCTGGTGGAGAAACTGCCTGACAGCCCTGCCCTGGCCAAGAAGGCATTACTGGCGCTGAACCATGG
GCTGGACAAGGCCCACAGCCTGATGGAGCTGAGCCCCTCAGCCCCACCTGGTGGCTCTCCACATTTGGAT
TCTTCCCGTTCTCACAGCCCCAGCTCCCCAGACCCAGACACACCATCTCCAGTTGGGGACAGCCGAGCCC
TGCAAGCCAGCCGAAACACACGCAATAACCACCTGGCTGGCAAGAAGGCTGTGGCTGAGGAGGATAATGG
CTCTATTGGCGAGGAAACAGACTCCAGCCCAGGCCGGAAGAAGTTTCCCCTCAAAATCTTTAAGAAGCCT
CTTAAGAAGTAGGGATCCGCGGCCGCATAGATAACTGATCCAGTGTGCTGGAATTAATTCGCTGTCTGCG
AGGGCCAGCTGTTGGGGTGAGTACTCCCTCTCAAAAGCGGGCATGACTTCTGCGCTAAGATTGTCAGTTT
CCAAAAACGAGGAGGATTTGATATTCACCTGGCCCGCGGTGATGCCTTTGAGGGTGGCCGCGTCCATCTG
GTCAGAAAAGACAATCTTTTTGTTGTCAAGCTTGAGGTGTGGCAGGCTTGAGATCTGGCCATACACTTGA
GTGACAATGACATCCACTTTGCCTTTCTCTCCACAGGTGTCCACTCCCAGGTCCAACTGCAGGTCGAGCA
TGCATCTAGGGCGGCCAATTCCGCCCCTCTCCCCCCCCCCCCTCTCCCTCCCCCCCCCCTAACGTTACTG
GCCGAAGCCGCTTGGAATAAGGCCGGTGTGCGTTTGTCTATATGTGATTTTCCACCATATTGCCGTCTTT
TGGCAATGTGAGGGCCCGGAAACCTGGCCCTGTCTTCTTGACGAGCATTCCTAGGGGTCTTTCCCCTCTC
GCCAAAGGAATGCAAGGTCTGTTGAATGTCGTGAAGGAAGCAGTTCCTCTGGAAGCTTCTTGAAGACAAA
CAACGTCTGTAGCGACCCTTTGCAGGCAGCGGAACCCCCCACCTGGCGACAGGTGCCTCTGCGGCCAAAA
GCCACGTGTATAAGATACACCTGCAAAGGCGGCACAACCCCAGTGCCACGTTGTGAGTTGGATAGTTGTG
GAAAGAGTCAAATGGCTCTCCTCAAGCGTATTCAACAAGGGGCTGAAGGATGCCCAGAAGGTACCCCATT
GTATGGGATCTGATCTGGGGCCTCGGTGCACATGCTTTACATGTGTTTAGTCGAGGTTAAAAAAACGTCT
AGGCCCCCCGAACCACGGGGACGTGGTTTTCCTTTGAAAAACACGATGATAAGCTTGCCACAACCCACAA
GGAGACGACCTTCCATGACCGAGTACAAGCCCACGGTGCGCCTCGCCACCCGCGACGACGTCCCCCGGGC
CGTACGCACCCTCGCCGCCGCGTTCGCCGACTACCCCGCCACGCGCCACACCGTCGACCCGGACCGCCAC
ATCGAGCGGGTCACCGAGCTGCAAGAACTCTTCCTCACGCGCGTCGGGCTCGACATCGGCAAGGTGTGGG
TCGCGGACGACGGCGCCGCGGTGGCGGTCTGGACCACGCCGGAGAGCGTCGAAGCGGGGGCGGTGTTCGC
CGAGATCGGCCCGCGCATGGCCGAGTTGAGCGGTTCCCGGCTGGCCGCGCAGCAACAGATGGAAGGCCTC
CTGGCGCCGCACCGGCCCAAGGAGCCCGCGTGGTTCCTGGCCACCGTCGGCGTCTCGCCCGACCACCAGG
GCAAGGGTCTGGGCAGCGCCGTCGTGCTCCCCGGAGTGGAGGCGGCCGAGCGCGCCGGGGTGCCCGCCTT
CCTGGAGACCTCCGCGCCCCGCAACCTCCCCTTCTACGAGCGGCTCGGCTTCACCGTCACCGCCGACGTC
GAGGTGCCCGAAGGACCGCGCACCTGGTGCATGACCCGCAAGCCCGGTGCCTGACGCCCGCCCCACGACC
CGCAGCGCCCGACCGAAAGGAGCGCACGACCCCATGGCTCCGACCGAAGCCACCCGGGGCGGCCCCGCCG
ACCCCGCACCCGCCCCCGAGGCCCACCGACTCTAGATAACTGATCATAATCAGCCATACCACATTTGTAG
AGGTTTTACTTGCTTTAAAAAACCTCCCACACCTCCCCCTGAACCTGAAACATAAAATGAATGCAATTGT
TGTTGTTAACTTGTTTATTGCAGCTTATAATGGTTACAAATAAAGCAATAGCATCACAAATTTCACAAAT
AAAGCATTTTTTTCACTGCATTCTAGTTGTGGTTTGTCCAAACTCATCAATGTATCTTAACGCGTCGAGT
GCATTCTAGTTGTGGTTTGTCCAAACTCATCAATGTATCTTATCATGTCTGTATACCGTCGACCTCTAGC
TAGAGCTTGGCGTAATCATGGTCATAGCTGTTTCCTGTGTGAAATTGTTATCCGCTCACAATTCCACACA
ACATACGAGCCGGAAGCATAAAGTGTAAAGCCTGGGGTGCCTAATGAGTGAGCTAACTCACATTAATTGC
GTTGCGCTCACTGCCCGCTTTCCAGTCGGGAAACCTGTCGTGCCAGCTGCATTAATGAATCGGCCAACGC
GCGGGGAGAGGCGGTTTGCGTATTGGGCGCTCTTCCGCTTCCTCGCTCACTGACTCGCTGCGCTCGGTCG
TTCGGCTGCGGCGAGCGGTATCAGCTCACTCAAAGGCGGTAATACGGTTATCCACAGAATCAGGGGATAA
CGCAGGAAAGAACATGTGAGCAAAAGGCCAGCAAAAGGCCAGGAACCGTAAAAAGGCCGCGTTGCTGGCG
TTTTTCCATAGGCTCCGCCCCCCTGACGAGCATCACAAAAATCGACGCTCAAGTCAGAGGTGGCGAAACC
CGACAGGACTATAAAGATACCAGGCGTTTCCCCCTGGAAGCTCCCTCGTGCGCTCTCCTGTTCCGACCCT
GCCGCTTACCGGATACCTGTCCGCCTTTCTCCCTTCGGGAAGCGTGGCGCTTTCTCAATGCTCACGCTGT
AGGTATCTCAGTTCGGTGTAGGTCGTTCGCTCCAAGCTGGGCTGTGTGCACGAACCCCCCGTTCAGCCCG
ACCGCTGCGCCTTATCCGGTAACTATCGTCTTGAGTCCAACCCGGTAAGACACGACTTATCGCCACTGGC
AGCAGCCACTGGTAACAGGATTAGCAGAGCGAGGTATGTAGGCGGTGCTACAGAGTTCTTGAAGTGGTGG
CCTAACTACGGCTACACTAGAAGGACAGTATTTGGTATCTGCGCTCTGCTGAAGCCAGTTACCTTCGGAA
AAAGAGTTGGTAGCTCTTGATCCGGCAAACAAACCACCGCTGGTAGCGGTGGTTTTTTTGTTTGCAAGCA
GCAGATTACGCGCAGAAAAAAAGGATCTCAAGAAGATCCTTTGATCTTTTCTACGGGGTCTGACGCTCAG
TGGAACGAAAACTCACGTTAAGGGATTTTGGTCATGAGATTATCAAAAAGGATCTTCACCTAGATCCTTT
TAAATTAAAAATGAAGTTTTAAATCAATCTAAAGTATATATGAGTAAACTTGGTCTGACAGTTACCAATG
CTTAATCAGTGAGGCACCTATCTCAGCGATCTGTCTATTTCGTTCATCCATAGTTGCCTGACTCCCCGTC
GTGTAGATAACTACGATACGGGAGGGCTTACCATCTGGCCCCAGTGCTGCAATGATACCGCGAGACCCAC
GCTCACCGGCTCCAGATTTATCAGCAATAAACCAGCCAGCCGGAAGGGCCGAGCGCAGAAGTGGTCCTGC
AACTTTATCCGCCTCCATCCAGTCTATTAATTGTTGCCGGGAAGCTAGAGTAAGTAGTTCGCCAGTTAAT
AGTTTGCGCAACGTTGTTGCCATTGCTACAGGCATCGTGGTGTCACGCTCGTCGTTTGGTATGGCTTCAT
TCAGCTCCGGTTCCCAACGATCAAGGCGAGTTACATGATCCCCCATGTTGTGCAAAAAAGCGGTTAGCTC
CTTCGGTCCTCCGATCGTTGTCAGAAGTAAGTTGGCCGCAGTGTTATCACTCATGGTTATGGCAGCACTG
CATAATTCTCTTACTGTCATGCCATCCGTAAGATGCTTTTCTGTGACTGGTGAGTACTCAACCAAGTCAT
TCTGAGAATAGTGTATGCGGCGACCGAGTTGCTCTTGCCCGGCGTCAATACGGGATAATACCGCGCCACA
TAGCAGAACTTTAAAAGTGCTCATCATTGGAAAACGTTCTTCGGGGCGAAAACTCTCAAGGATCTTACCG
CTGTTGAGATCCAGTTCGATGTAACCCACTCGTGCACCCAACTGATCTTCAGCATCTTTTACTTTCACCA
GCGTTTCTGGGTGAGCAAAAACAGGAAGGCAAAATGCCGCAAAAAAGGGAATAAGGGCGACACGGAAATG
TTGAATACTCATACTCTTCCTTTTTCAATATTATTGAAGCATTTATCAGGGTTATTGTCTCATGAGCGGA
TACATATTTGAATGTATTTAGAAAAATAAACAAATAGGGGTTCCGCGCACATTTCCCCGAAAAGTGCCAC
CTGACGTC
Features (pLannotate 1.2.2; 19 found; start..end, strand, type, name):
     36..80      -  misc_feature   bom (fragment): basis of mobility region from pBR322
    235..614     +  enhancer       CMV enhancer: human cytomegalovirus immediate early enhancer
    615..818     +  promoter       CMV promoter: human cytomegalovirus (CMV) immediate early promoter
    814..847     +  LTR            5' LTR (truncated) (fragment): truncated 5' long terminal repeat (LTR) from HIV-1
    863..881     +  promoter       T7 promoter: promoter for bacteriophage T7 RNA polymerase
    954..3509    +  CDS            STIM1: STIM1_HUMAN - Also known as GOK From Homo sapiens (Human).
   3587..3816    +  intron         chimeric intron: chimera between introns from adenovirus and immunoglobulin heavy chain genes
   4000..4462    +  misc_feature   IRES: internal ribosome entry site (IRES) of the encephalomyocarditis virus (EMCV)
   4495..5094    +  CDS            PuroR: puromycin N-acetyltransferase; pac from Streptomyces alboniger; confers resistance to puromycin
   5221..5305    +  CDS            large T antigen (fragment): large T antigen from SV40 (simian virus 40)
   5328..5449    +  polyA_signal   SV40 poly(A) signal: SV40 polyadenylation signal
   5460..5511    +  polyA_signal   SV40 poly(A) signal (fragment): SV40 polyadenylation signal
   5575..5591    -  protein_bind   lac operator: The lac repressor binds to the lac operator to inhibit transcription in E. coli. This inhibition can be relieved by adding lactose or isopropyl-β-D-thiogalactopyranoside (IPTG). lac repressor encoded by lacI
   5599..5629    -  promoter       lac promoter: promoter for the E. coli lac operon
   5644..5665    -  protein_bind   CAP binding site: CAP binding activates transcription in the presence of cAMP. E. coli catabolite activator protein
   5678..5770    -  CDS            lacI (fragment): lac repressor; lacI; The lac repressor binds to the lac operator to inhibit transcription in E. coli. This inhibition can be relieved by adding lactose or isopropyl-β-D-thiogalactopyranoside (IPTG).
   5953..6541    -  rep_origin     ori: high-copy-number ColE1/pMB1/pBR322/pUC origin of replication
   6712..7572    -  CDS            AmpR: β-lactamase; bla; confers resistance to ampicillin, carbenicillin, and related antibiotics
   7573..7677    -  promoter       AmpR promoter: bla
