[The description below was written by a language model from this plasmid's Addgene catalogue record and pLannotate feature annotations shown in this document.]
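Description:
Str-STIM1-NN_puromycin is a mammalian expression plasmid built on the pIRESpuro3 backbone that supplies only the "hook" component of the RUSH (retention using selective hooks) system for synchronizing secretory protein traffic. It is propagated in E. coli through a high-copy ColE1/pUC-type origin with ampicillin selection (AmpR under its own bla promoter). The annotated short fragments of bom, lac promoter/operator and lacI are backbone remnants with no apparent role in the design.

The payload is a single bicistronic transcription unit driven by the human CMV immediate-early enhancer and promoter. The first open reading frame encodes human STIM1, an ER-resident membrane protein, fused at its N-terminal side to streptavidin. The depositor notes luminal tagging, so the streptavidin moiety faces the ER lumen. The feature table annotates this whole region simply as STIM1 and does not mark streptavidin separately. Two residues of the STIM1 SxIP motif (IP) are changed to NN to abolish microtubule binding, so the hook behaves as a static ER anchor. Downstream lie a chimeric intron, an EMCV IRES and the puromycin N-acetyltransferase gene, followed by SV40 polyadenylation signals. Because the resistance gene is translated from the same mRNA as the hook, puromycin selection enriches for cells that express the hook and supports isolation of stable lines.

In RUSH experiments, a separately supplied reporter cargo carrying a streptavidin-binding peptide in the lumen is retained in the ER by this hook. Adding biotin releases it, giving a synchronous wave of transport. This plasmid carries no reporter, so it suits pairing with a cargo construct of the user's choice.
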