Addgene plasmid #65310: Str-STIM1-NN_puromycin
Purpose: Luminal ER hook only (RUSH system)
Depositing lab: Franck Perez. Depositing organization: Institut Curie. Publication: Synchronization of secretory protein traffic in populations of cells. Boncompain G, Divoux S, Gareil N, de Forges H, Lescure A, Latreche L, Mercanti V, Jollivet F, Raposo G, Perez F. Nat Methods. 2012 Mar 11;9(5):493-8. doi: 10.1038/nmeth.1928. PubMed 22406856.
Backbone
  Vector backbone: pIRESpuro3
  Backbone manufacturer: Clontech
  Vector type: Mammalian Expression
  Selectable markers: Puromycin
Growth in bacteria
  Bacterial resistance: Ampicillin, 100 μg/mL
  Growth temperature: 37°C
  Growth strain: DH5alpha
  Copy number: High Copy
Gene/Insert
  Gene/Insert name: STIM1 mutated for binding motif to microtubule
  Species: H. sapiens (human)
  Mutation: 2 amino acids of STIM1 (IP from SxIP motif) were mutated to NN to abolish microtubule binding
  Entrez Gene: STIM1 (a.k.a. D11S4896E, GOK, IMD10, STRMK, TAM, TAM1)
  Promoter: CMV
  Tag / fusion protein: streptavidin (N terminal on insert)
  Cloning method: Unknown
  Sequencing primers: 5′ CMV Forward; 3′ synth-int-R
Terms and licenses: Academic/Nonprofit Terms; Industry Terms: Not Available to Industry
Depositor comments: luminal tagging
How to cite: Str-STIM1-NN_puromycin was a gift from Franck Perez (Addgene plasmid # 65310 ; http://n2t.net/addgene:65310 ; RRID:Addgene_65310)
