>Addgene plasmid #65310 | Str-STIM1-NN_puromycin | addgene partial sequence | sequence record 115612 | IRES-F 5'-TGGCTCTCCTCAAGCGTATT-3'
ATTGTATGGGATCTGATCTGGGGCCTCGGTGCACATGCTTTACATGTGTTTAGTCGAGGTTAAAAAAACG
TCTAGGCCCCCCGAACCACGGGGACGTGGTTTTCCTTTGAAAAACACGATGATAAGCTTGCCACAACCCA
CAAGGAGACGACCTTCCATGACCGAGTACAAGCCCACGGTGCGCCTCGCCACCCGCGACGACGTCCCCCG
GGCCGTACGCACCCTCGCCGCCGCGTTCGCCGACTACCCCGCCACGCGCCACACCGTCGACCCGGACCGC
CACATCGAGCGGGTCACCGAGCTGCAAGAACTCTTCCTCACGCGCGTCGGGCTCGACATCGGCAAGGTGT
GGGTCGCGGACGACGGCGCCGCGGTGGCGGTCTGGACCACGCCGGAGAGCGTCGAAGCGGGGGCGGTGTT
CGCCGAGATCGGCCCGCGCATGGCCGAGTTGAGCGGTTCCCGGCTGGCCGCGCAGCAACAGATGGAAGGC
CTCCTGGCGCCGCACCGGCCCAAGGAGCCCGCGTGGTTCCTGGCCACCGTCGGCGTCTCGCCCGACCACC
AGGGCAAGGGTCTGGGCAGCGCCGTCGTGCTCCCCGGAGTGGAGGCGGCCGAGCGCGCCGGGGTGCCCGC
CTTCCTGGAGACCTCCGCGCCCCGCAACCTCCCCTTCTACGAGCGGCTCGGCTTCACCGTCACCGCCGAC
GTCGAGGTGCCCGAAGGACCGCGCACCTGGTGCATGACCCGCAAGCCCGGTGCCTGACGCCCG
