>Addgene plasmid #65310 | Str-STIM1-NN_puromycin | addgene partial sequence | sequence record 115613 | synth-int-R 5'-ggagtactcaccccaacagc-3'
TGGATCAGTTATCTATGCGGCCGCGGATCCCTACTTCTTAAGAGGCTTCTTAAAGATTTTGAGGGGAAAC
TTCTTCCGGCCTGGGCTGGAGTCTGTTTCCTCGCCAATAGAGCCATTATCCTCCTCAGCCACAGCCTTCT
TGCCAGCCAGGTGGTTATTGCGTGTGTTTCGGCTGGCTTGCAGGGCTCGGCTGTCCCCAACTGGAGATGG
TGTGTCTGGGTCTGGGGAGCTGGGGCTGTGAGAACGGGAAGAATCCAAATGTGGAGAGCCACCAGGTGGG
GCTGAGGGGCTCAGCTCCATCAGGCTGTGGGCCTTGTCCAGCCCATGGTTCAGCGCCAGTAATGCCTTCT
TGGCCAGGGCAGGGCTGTCAGGCAGTTTCTCCACCAGAGACCCTGGGTGGACCCCCTCGATCAGCCGGTG
GCTGCCATTGGAAGTCATGGCATTGAGAGCCTCGTCTGCAGCACGGCTCATCTGAGGAGGTTTGGGGGCC
ACACGCTGGCGGTCACTCATGTGGAGGGAGGACTCCGAATCGGAATGGGTCAAATCCCTCTGAGATCCCA
GGCCATGCTGTGGCTCCGTCAGGCGCTGCCGAACACTGCTCTGCAGGCTAGGGGACTGCATGGACAAGGG
AGACACAATCTCCTCATCCATGTCATCCACGTCGTCAGTCATGATGAAGTGAGCAGGGTTGGGGCGTGTA
CTGCCCATCCAGCT
