>Addgene plasmid #65310 | Str-STIM1-NN_puromycin | addgene partial sequence | sequence record 116634 | CMV-F 5'-CGCAAATGGGCGGTAGGCGTG-3'
CTCTCTGGCTAACTAGAGAACCCACTGCTTACTGGCTTATCGAAATTAATACGACTCACTATAGGGAGAC
CCAAGCTTGGTACCGAGCTCGGATCGATATCTGCGGCCTAGCTAGCGCTTAAGGCCTGTTAACCGGTATG
GATGTATGCGTCCGTCTTGCCCTGTGGCTCCTCTGGGGACTCCTCCTGCACCAGGGCCAGAGCCTCAGCC
ATAGTCACAGTGAGAAGGCGACAGGAACCAGCTCGGGCGCCGGTTTAAACGACCCTAGCAAAGACTCAAA
AGCTCAGGTGTCCGCTGCCGAGGCTGGCATTACTGGAACATGGTACAATCAGCTCGGGAGCACCTTTATT
GTGACTGCTGGAGCCGATGGAGCCCTCACCGGAACATACGAATCTGCTGTGGGAAACGCCGAATCACGGT
ACGTCCTCACTGGCCGATACGATAGTGCCCCTGCCACCGACGGATCTGGGACTGCCCTGGGATGGACTGT
CGCTTGGAAAAACAACTACCGGAATGCTCATTCTGCCACAACATGGAGTGGACAGTACGTGGGAGGCGCT
GAGGCTAGAATCAATACACAGTGGCTGCTCACATCTGGCACAACCGAGGCAAATGCTTGGAAATCCACCC
TGGTGGGACATGACACATTCACCAAAGTGAAACCCTCCGCCGCTTCAATCGATGCCGCCAAAAAAGCCGG
AGTCAACAACGGCAATCCTCTGGATGCCGTCCAGCAGCTCGGACCGGGCGCCAACTCTGAGGAGTCCACT
GCAGCAGAG
